Addgene plasmid #76429: PRPF4B gRNA (BRDN0001148328)
Purpose: 3rd generation lentiviral gRNA plasmid targeting human PRPF4B
Depositing lab: John Doench & David Root. Depositing organization: Broad Institute. Publication: Optimized sgRNA design to maximize activity and minimize off-target effects of CRISPR-Cas9. Doench JG, Fusi N, Sullender M, Hegde M, Vaimberg EW, Donovan KF, Smith I, Tothova Z, Wilen C, Orchard R, Virgin HW, Listgarten J, Root DE. Nat Biotechnol. 2016 Jan 18. doi: 10.1038/nbt.3437. PubMed 26780180.
Backbone
  Vector backbone: lentiGuide-Puro
  Backbone manufacturer: Zhang Lab (Addgene plasmid # 52963)
  Vector type: Mammalian Expression, Lentiviral, CRISPR
  Selectable markers: Puromycin
Growth in bacteria
  Bacterial resistance: Ampicillin, 100 μg/mL
  Growth temperature: 37°C
  Growth strain: DH5alpha
  Copy number: High Copy
Gene/Insert
  Gene/Insert name: PRPF4B (alt names: PRPF4B; NM_003913.4)
  gRNA/shRNA sequence: ATTATGCTTGGCTTTCACTG
  Species: H. sapiens (human)
  Promoter: hU6
  Cloning method: Unknown
  Sequencing primers: 5′ U6-F; 3′ pS2-R
Terms and licenses: Academic/Nonprofit Terms; Industry Terms: Not Available to Industry
Depositor comments: The gRNA was designed to target the following Genbank reference sequence(s): NM_003913.4. Note that this plasmid does NOT contain Cas9. It should be used in conjunction with lentiCas9-Blast (Addgene #52962) or otherwise with cell lines already expressing Cas9. Browse the full kinome gRNA library at http://www.addgene.org/pooled-library/broadgpp-human-kinome/ or visit http://www.broadinstitute.org/rnai/public/ for detailed protocols and information.
How to cite: PRPF4B gRNA (BRDN0001148328) was a gift from John Doench & David Root (Addgene plasmid # 76429 ; http://n2t.net/addgene:76429 ; RRID:Addgene_76429)
