[The description below was written by a language model from this plasmid's Addgene catalogue record and pLannotate feature annotations shown in this document.]
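Description:
PRPF4B gRNA (BRDN0001148328) is a third-generation lentiviral guide RNA plasmid built on the lentiGuide-Puro backbone, designed to direct Streptococcus pyogenes Cas9 to the human PRPF4B gene (designed against the NM_003913.4 reference transcript). It is propagated in E. coli as a high-copy plasmid through a ColE1/pUC-type origin with ampicillin selection from the β-lactamase gene. The bacterial portion also carries an f1 origin, an SV40 origin and poly(A) signal, and remnants of a lac/T7/T3 cloning region.

The viral cassette begins with an RSV promoter fused to a truncated HIV-1 5' LTR, which makes genomic RNA production in packaging cells independent of Tat. This is followed by the Ψ packaging signal with a partial gag sequence and the Rev response element for Rev-dependent nuclear export. Downstream, a human U6 RNA polymerase III promoter drives the 20-nucleotide PRPF4B spacer joined to the Cas9 guide RNA scaffold. A cPPT/CTS element then aids nuclear import of the reverse-transcribed genome. A second unit uses the EF-1α core promoter with its intron A to express puromycin N-acetyltransferase, so that transduced mammalian cells can be selected with puromycin. WPRE enhances transcript expression, and the ΔU3 3' LTR makes the integrated provirus self-inactivating.

The plasmid does not encode Cas9, so it must be paired with a separate Cas9 vector such as lentiCas9-Blast or used in cells already expressing Cas9. It is an individual clone from a human kinome-targeting guide collection and is suited to CRISPR knockout of PRPF4B after lentiviral delivery.
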