Features (pLannotate 1.2.2; 29 found; start..end, strand, type, name):
     14..80      +  CDS            small t antigen (fragment): SV40 (simian virus 40) small t antigen
    106..317     +  promoter       EF-1α core promoter: core promoter for human elongation factor EF-1α
    318..1256    +  intron         EF-1α intron A: intron upstream of the start codon of human EF-1α
   1278..1877    +  CDS            PuroR (fragment): puromycin N-acetyltransferase; pac from Streptomyces; confers resistance to puromycin
   1893..2481    +  misc_feature   WPRE: woodchuck hepatitis virus posttranscriptional regulatory element
   2532..2551    +  misc_feature   cPPT/CTS (fragment): central polypurine tract and central termination sequence of HIV-1
   2553..2786    +  LTR            3' LTR (ΔU3): self-inactivating 3' long terminal repeat (LTR) from HIV-1
   2864..2985    +  polyA_signal   SV40 poly(A) signal: SV40 polyadenylation signal
   3025..3160    +  rep_origin     SV40 ori: SV40 origin of replication
   3181..3199    -  promoter       T7 promoter: promoter for bacteriophage T7 RNA polymerase
   3207..3362    +  CDS            lacZα (fragment): LacZα fragment of β-galactosidase; lacZ fragment
   3367..3795    +  rep_origin     f1 ori (sequence partly withheld): f1 bacteriophage origin of replication; arrow indicates direction of (+) strand synthesis
   3848..3952    +  promoter       AmpR promoter: bla
   3953..4813    +  CDS            AmpR: β-lactamase; bla; confers resistance to ampicillin, carbenicillin, and related antibiotics
   4984..5572    +  rep_origin     ori: high-copy-number ColE1/pMB1/pBR322/pUC origin of replication
   5755..5847    +  CDS            lacI (fragment): lac repressor; lacI; The lac repressor binds to the lac operator to inhibit transcription in E. coli. This inhibition can be relieved by adding lactose or isopropyl-β-D-thiogalactopyranoside (IPTG).
   5860..5881    +  protein_bind   CAP binding site: CAP binding activates transcription in the presence of cAMP. E. coli catabolite activator protein
   5896..5926    +  promoter       lac promoter: promoter for the E. coli lac operon
   5934..5950    +  protein_bind   lac operator: The lac repressor binds to the lac operator to inhibit transcription in E. coli. This inhibition can be relieved by adding lactose or isopropyl-β-D-thiogalactopyranoside (IPTG). lac repressor encoded by lacI
   5995..6013    +  promoter       T3 promoter: promoter for bacteriophage T3 RNA polymerase
   6041..6267    +  promoter       RSV promoter: Rous sarcoma virus enhancer/promoter
   6268..6448    +  LTR            5' LTR (truncated): truncated 5' long terminal repeat (LTR) from HIV-1
   6495..6620    +  misc_feature   HIV-1 Ψ: packaging signal of human immunodeficiency virus type 1
   6604..6967    +  CDS            HIV-1 gag (fragment): gag protein from human immunodeficiency virus 1; gag
   7113..7346    +  misc_feature   RRE: The Rev response element (RRE) of HIV-1 allows for Rev-dependent mRNA export from the nucleus to the cytoplasm.
   7723..7749    +  CDS            Rev (fragment): human immunodeficiency virus 1 (HIV-1) Rev protein; rev; enhances nuclear export of unspliced and incompletely spliced viral mRNAs
   7753..7993    +  promoter       U6 promoter: RNA polymerase III promoter for human U6 snRNA
   8023..8098    +  misc_RNA       gRNA scaffold: guide RNA scaffold for the Streptococcus pyogenes CRISPR/Cas9 system
   8154..8271    +  misc_feature   cPPT/CTS: central polypurine tract and central termination sequence of HIV-1
>Addgene plasmid #76429 | PRPF4B gRNA (BRDN0001148328) | addgene full sequence | sequence record 185822 | Addgene Assembled Sequence
CCCGGGTGCAAAGATGGATAAAGTTTTAAACAGAGAGGAATCTTTGCAGCTAATGGACCTTCTAGGTCTT
GAAAGGAGTGGGAATTGGCTCCGGTGCCCGTCAGTGGGCAGAGCGCACATCGCCCACAGTCCCCGAGAAG
TTGGGGGGAGGGGTCGGCAATTGATCCGGTGCCTAGAGAAGGTGGCGCGGGGTAAACTGGGAAAGTGATG
TCGTGTACTGGCTCCGCCTTTTTCCCGAGGGTGGGGGAGAACCGTATATAAGTGCAGTAGTCGCCGTGAA
CGTTCTTTTTCGCAACGGGTTTGCCGCCAGAACACAGGTAAGTGCCGTGTGTGGTTCCCGCGGGCCTGGC
CTCTTTACGGGTTATGGCCCTTGCGTGCCTTGAATTACTTCCACCTGGCTGCAGTACGTGATTCTTGATC
CCGAGCTTCGGGTTGGAAGTGGGTGGGAGAGTTCGAGGCCTTGCGCTTAAGGAGCCCCTTCGCCTCGTGC
TTGAGTTGAGGCCTGGCCTGGGCGCTGGGGCCGCCGCGTGCGAATCTGGTGGCACCTTCGCGCCTGTCTC
GCTGCTTTCGATAAGTCTCTAGCCATTTAAAATTTTTGATGACCTGCTGCGACGCTTTTTTTCTGGCAAG
ATAGTCTTGTAAATGCGGGCCAAGATCTGCACACTGGTATTTCGGTTTTTGGGGCCGCGGGCGGCGACGG
GGCCCGTGCGTCCCAGCGCACATGTTCGGCGAGGCGGGGCCTGCGAGCGCGGCCACCGAGAATCGGACGG
GGGTAGTCTCAAGCTGGCCGGCCTGCTCTGGTGCCTGGCCTCGCGCCGCCGTGTATCGCCCCGCCCTGGG
CGGCAAGGCTGGCCCGGTCGGCACCAGTTGCGTGAGCGGAAAGATGGCCGCTTCCCGGCCCTGCTGCAGG
GAGCTCAAAATGGAGGACGCGGCGCTCGGGAGAGCGGGCGGGTGAGTCACCCACACAAAGGAAAAGGGCC
TTTCCGTCCTCAGCCGTCGCTTCATGTGACTCCACGGAGTACCGGGCGCCGTCCAGGCACCTCGATTAGT
TCTCGAGCTTTTGGAGTACGTCGTCTTTAGGTTGGGGGGAGGGGTTTTATGCGATGGAGTTTCCCCACAC
TGAGTGGGTGGAGACTGAAGTTAGGCCAGCTTGGCACTTGATGTAATTCTCCTTGGAATTTGCCCTTTTT
GAGTTTGGATCTTGGTTCATTCTCAAGCCTCAGACAGTGGTTCAAAGTTTTTTTCTTCCATTTCAGGTGT
CGTGACGTACGGCCACCATGACCGAGTACAAGCCCACGGTGCGCCTCGCCACCCGCGACGACGTCCCCAG
GGCCGTACGCACCCTCGCCGCCGCGTTCGCCGACTACCCCGCCACGCGCCACACCGTCGATCCGGACCGC
CACATCGAGCGGGTCACCGAGCTGCAAGAACTCTTCCTCACGCGCGTCGGGCTCGACATCGGCAAGGTGT
GGGTCGCGGACGACGGCGCCGCCGTGGCGGTCTGGACCACGCCGGAGAGCGTCGAAGCGGGGGCGGTGTT
CGCCGAGATCGGCCCGCGCATGGCCGAGTTGAGCGGTTCCCGGCTGGCCGCGCAGCAACAGATGGAAGGC
CTCCTGGCGCCGCACCGGCCCAAGGAGCCCGCGTGGTTCCTGGCCACCGTCGGAGTCTCGCCCGACCACC
AGGGCAAGGGTCTGGGCAGCGCCGTCGTGCTCCCCGGAGTGGAGGCGGCCGAGCGCGCCGGGGTGCCCGC
CTTCCTGGAGACCTCCGCGCCCCGCAACCTCCCCTTCTACGAGCGGCTCGGCTTCACCGTCACCGCCGAC
GTCGAGGTGCCCGAAGGACCGCGCACCTGGTGCATGACCCGCAAGCCCGGTGCCTGAACGCGTTAAGTCG
ACAATCAACCTCTGGATTACAAAATTTGTGAAAGATTGACTGGTATTCTTAACTATGTTGCTCCTTTTAC
GCTATGTGGATACGCTGCTTTAATGCCTTTGTATCATGCTATTGCTTCCCGTATGGCTTTCATTTTCTCC
TCCTTGTATAAATCCTGGTTGCTGTCTCTTTATGAGGAGTTGTGGCCCGTTGTCAGGCAACGTGGCGTGG
TGTGCACTGTGTTTGCTGACGCAACCCCCACTGGTTGGGGCATTGCCACCACCTGTCAGCTCCTTTCCGG
GACTTTCGCTTTCCCCCTCCCTATTGCCACGGCGGAACTCATCGCCGCCTGCCTTGCCCGCTGCTGGACA
GGGGCTCGGCTGTTGGGCACTGACAATTCCGTGGTGTTGTCGGGGAAATCATCGTCCTTTCCTTGGCTGC
TCGCCTGTGTTGCCACCTGGATTCTGCGCGGGACGTCCTTCTGCTACGTCCCTTCGGCCCTCAATCCAGC
GGACCTTCCTTCCCGCGGCCTGCTGCCGGCTCTGCGGCCTCTTCCGCGTCTTCGCCTTCGCCCTCAGACG
AGTCGGATCTCCCTTTGGGCCGCCTCCCCGCGTCGACTTTAAGACCAATGACTTACAAGGCAGCTGTAGA
TCTTAGCCACTTTTTAAAAGAAAAGGGGGGACTGGAAGGGCTAATTCACTCCCAACGAAGACAAGATCTG
CTTTTTGCTTGTACTGGGTCTCTCTGGTTAGACCAGATCTGAGCCTGGGAGCTCTCTGGCTAACTAGGGA
ACCCACTGCTTAAGCCTCAATAAAGCTTGCCTTGAGTGCTTCAAGTAGTGTGTGCCCGTCTGTTGTGTGA
CTCTGGTAACTAGAGATCCCTCAGACCCTTTTAGTCAGTGTGGAAAATCTCTAGCAGTACGTATAGTAGT
TCATGTCATCTTATTATTCAGTATTTATAACTTGCAAAGAAATGAATATCAGAGAGTGAGAGGAACTTGT
TTATTGCAGCTTATAATGGTTACAAATAAAGCAATAGCATCACAAATTTCACAAATAAAGCATTTTTTTC
ACTGCATTCTAGTTGTGGTTTGTCCAAACTCATCAATGTATCTTATCATGTCTGGCTCTAGCTATCCCGC
CCCTAACTCCGCCCATCCCGCCCCTAACTCCGCCCAGTTCCGCCCATTCTCCGCCCCATGGCTGACTAAT
TTTTTTTATTTATGCAGAGGCCGAGGCCGCCTCGGCCTCTGAGCTATTCCAGAAGTAGTGAGGAGGCTTT
TTTGGAGGCCTAGGGACGTACCCAATTCGCCCTATAGTGAGTCGTATTACGCGCGCTCACTGGCCGTCGT
TTTACAACGTCGTGACTGGGAAAACCCTGGCGTTACCCAACTTAATCGCCTTGCAGCACATCCCCCTTTC
GCCAGCTGGCGTAATAGCGAAGAGGCCCGCACCGATCGCCCTTCCCAACAGTTGCGCAGCCTGAATGGCG
AATGGG
[124 nt withheld, positions 3367-3490]
C
[91 nt withheld, positions 3492-3582]
A
[49 nt withheld, positions 3584-3632]
CCTTTGACGTTGGAGTCCACGTTCTTT
[37 nt withheld, positions 3660-3696]
ACCCTATCTCGGTCTATTCTTTTGATTTATAAGGGATTTTGCCGATTTCGGCCTATTGGTTAAAAAATGA
GCTGATTTAACAAAAATTTAACGCGAATTTTAACAAAATATTAACGCTTACAATTTAGGTGGCACTTTTC
GGGGAAATGTGCGCGGAACCCCTATTTGTTTATTTTTCTAAATACATTCAAATATGTATCCGCTCATGAG
ACAATAACCCTGATAAATGCTTCAATAATATTGAAAAAGGAAGAGTATGAGTATTCAACATTTCCGTGTC
GCCCTTATTCCCTTTTTTGCGGCATTTTGCCTTCCTGTTTTTGCTCACCCAGAAACGCTGGTGAAAGTAA
AAGATGCTGAAGATCAGTTGGGTGCACGAGTGGGTTACATCGAACTGGATCTCAACAGCGGTAAGATCCT
TGAGAGTTTTCGCCCCGAAGAACGTTTTCCAATGATGAGCACTTTTAAAGTTCTGCTATGTGGCGCGGTA
TTATCCCGTATTGACGCCGGGCAAGAGCAACTCGGTCGCCGCATACACTATTCTCAGAATGACTTGGTTG
AGTACTCACCAGTCACAGAAAAGCATCTTACGGATGGCATGACAGTAAGAGAATTATGCAGTGCTGCCAT
AACCATGAGTGATAACACTGCGGCCAACTTACTTCTGACAACGATCGGAGGACCGAAGGAGCTAACCGCT
TTTTTGCACAACATGGGGGATCATGTAACTCGCCTTGATCGTTGGGAACCGGAGCTGAATGAAGCCATAC
CAAACGACGAGCGTGACACCACGATGCCTGTAGCAATGGCAACAACGTTGCGCAAACTATTAACTGGCGA
ACTACTTACTCTAGCTTCCCGGCAACAATTAATAGACTGGATGGAGGCGGATAAAGTTGCAGGACCACTT
CTGCGCTCGGCCCTTCCGGCTGGCTGGTTTATTGCTGATAAATCTGGAGCCGGTGAGCGTGGGTCTCGCG
GTATCATTGCAGCACTGGGGCCAGATGGTAAGCCCTCCCGTATCGTAGTTATCTACACGACGGGGAGTCA
GGCAACTATGGATGAACGAAATAGACAGATCGCTGAGATAGGTGCCTCACTGATTAAGCATTGGTAACTG
TCAGACCAAGTTTACTCATATATACTTTAGATTGATTTAAAACTTCATTTTTAATTTAAAAGGATCTAGG
TGAAGATCCTTTTTGATAATCTCATGACCAAAATCCCTTAACGTGAGTTTTCGTTCCACTGAGCGTCAGA
CCCCGTAGAAAAGATCAAAGGATCTTCTTGAGATCCTTTTTTTCTGCGCGTAATCTGCTGCTTGCAAACA
AAAAAACCACCGCTACCAGCGGTGGTTTGTTTGCCGGATCAAGAGCTACCAACTCTTTTTCCGAAGGTAA
CTGGCTTCAGCAGAGCGCAGATACCAAATACTGTTCTTCTAGTGTAGCCGTAGTTAGGCCACCACTTCAA
GAACTCTGTAGCACCGCCTACATACCTCGCTCTGCTAATCCTGTTACCAGTGGCTGCTGCCAGTGGCGAT
AAGTCGTGTCTTACCGGGTTGGACTCAAGACGATAGTTACCGGATAAGGCGCAGCGGTCGGGCTGAACGG
GGGGTTCGTGCACACAGCCCAGCTTGGAGCGAACGACCTACACCGAACTGAGATACCTACAGCGTGAGCT
ATGAGAAAGCGCCACGCTTCCCGAAGGGAGAAAGGCGGACAGGTATCCGGTAAGCGGCAGGGTCGGAACA
GGAGAGCGCACGAGGGAGCTTCCAGGGGGAAACGCCTGGTATCTTTATAGTCCTGTCGGGTTTCGCCACC
TCTGACTTGAGCGTCGATTTTTGTGATGCTCGTCAGGGGGGCGGAGCCTATGGAAAAACGCCAGCAACGC
GGCCTTTTTACGGTTCCTGGCCTTTTGCTGGCCTTTTGCTCACATGTTCTTTCCTGCGTTATCCCCTGAT
TCTGTGGATAACCGTATTACCGCCTTTGAGTGAGCTGATACCGCTCGCCGCAGCCGAACGACCGAGCGCA
GCGAGTCAGTGAGCGAGGAAGCGGAAGAGCGCCCAATACGCAAACCGCCTCTCCCCGCGCGTTGGCCGAT
TCATTAATGCAGCTGGCACGACAGGTTTCCCGACTGGAAAGCGGGCAGTGAGCGCAACGCAATTAATGTG
AGTTAGCTCACTCATTAGGCACCCCAGGCTTTACACTTTATGCTTCCGGCTCGTATGTTGTGTGGAATTG
TGAGCGGATAACAATTTCACACAGGAAACAGCTATGACCATGATTACGCCAAGCGCGCAATTAACCCTCA
CTAAAGGGAACAAAAGCTGGAGCTGCAAGCTTAATGTAGTCTTATGCAATACTCTTGTAGTCTTGCAACA
TGGTAACGATGAGTTAGCAACATGCCTTACAAGGAGAGAAAAAGCACCGTGCATGCCGATTGGTGGAAGT
AAGGTGGTACGATCGTGCCTTATTAGGAAGGCAACAGACGGGTCTGACATGGATTGGACGAACCACTGAA
TTGCCGCATTGCAGAGATATTGTATTTAAGTGCCTAGCTCGATACATAAACGGGTCTCTCTGGTTAGACC
AGATCTGAGCCTGGGAGCTCTCTGGCTAACTAGGGAACCCACTGCTTAAGCCTCAATAAAGCTTGCCTTG
AGTGCTTCAAGTAGTGTGTGCCCGTCTGTTGTGTGACTCTGGTAACTAGAGATCCCTCAGACCCTTTTAG
TCAGTGTGGAAAATCTCTAGCAGTGGCGCCCGAACAGGGACTTGAAAGCGAAAGGGAAACCAGAGGAGCT
CTCTCGACGCAGGACTCGGCTTGCTGAAGCGCGCACGGCAAGAGGCGAGGGGCGGCGACTGGTGAGTACG
CCAAAAATTTTGACTAGCGGAGGCTAGAAGGAGAGAGATGGGTGCGAGAGCGTCAGTATTAAGCGGGGGA
GAATTAGATCGCGATGGGAAAAAATTCGGTTAAGGCCAGGGGGAAAGAAAAAATATAAATTAAAACATAT
AGTATGGGCAAGCAGGGAGCTAGAACGATTCGCAGTTAATCCTGGCCTGTTAGAAACATCAGAAGGCTGT
AGACAAATACTGGGACAGCTACAACCATCCCTTCAGACAGGATCAGAAGAACTTAGATCATTATATAATA
CAGTAGCAACCCTCTATTGTGTGCATCAAAGGATAGAGATAAAAGACACCAAGGAAGCTTTAGACAAGAT
AGAGGAAGAGCAAAACAAAAGTAAGACCACCGCACAGCAAGCGGCCGCTGATCTTCAGACCTGGAGGAGG
AGATATGAGGGACAATTGGAGAAGTGAATTATATAAATATAAAGTAGTAAAAATTGAACCATTAGGAGTA
GCACCCACCAAGGCAAAGAGAAGAGTGGTGCAGAGAGAAAAAAGAGCAGTGGGAATAGGAGCTTTGTTCC
TTGGGTTCTTGGGAGCAGCAGGAAGCACTATGGGCGCAGCGTCAATGACGCTGACGGTACAGGCCAGACA
ATTATTGTCTGGTATAGTGCAGCAGCAGAACAATTTGCTGAGGGCTATTGAGGCGCAACAGCATCTGTTG
CAACTCACAGTCTGGGGCATCAAGCAGCTCCAGGCAAGAATCCTGGCTGTGGAAAGATACCTAAAGGATC
AACAGCTCCTGGGGATTTGGGGTTGCTCTGGAAAACTCATTTGCACCACTGCTGTGCCTTGGAATGCTAG
TTGGAGTAATAAATCTCTGGAACAGATTTGGAATCACACGACCTGGATGGAGTGGGACAGAGAAATTAAC
AATTACACAAGCTTAATACACTCCTTAATTGAAGAATCGCAAAACCAGCAAGAAAAGAATGAACAAGAAT
TATTGGAATTAGATAAATGGGCAAGTTTGTGGAATTGGTTTAACATAACAAATTGGCTGTGGTATATAAA
ATTATTCATAATGATAGTAGGAGGCTTGGTAGGTTTAAGAATAGTTTTTGCTGTACTTTCTATAGTGAAT
AGAGTTAGGCAGGGATATTCACCATTATCGTTTCAGACCCACCTCCCAACCCCGAGGGGACCCAGAGAGG
GCCTATTTCCCATGATTCCTTCATATTTGCATATACGATACAAGGCTGTTAGAGAGATAATTAGAATTAA
TTTGACTGTAAACACAAAGATATTAGTACAAAATACGTGACGTAGAAAGTAATAATTTCTTGGGTAGTTT
GCAGTTTTAAAATTATGTTTTAAAATGGACTATCATATGCTTACCGTAACTTGAAAGTATTTCGATTTCT
TGGCTTTATATATCTTGTGGAAAGGACGAAACACCGATTATGCTTGGCTTTCACTGGTTTTAGAGCTAGA
AATAGCAAGTTAAAATAAGGCTAGTCCGTTATCAACTTGAAAAAGTGGCACCGAGTCGGTGCTTTTTTAA
GCTTGGCGTAACTAGATCTTGAGACAAATGGCAGTATTCATCCACAATTTTAAAAGAAAAGGGGGGATTG
GGGGGTACAGTGCAGGGGAAAGAATAGTAGACATAATAGCAACAGACATACAAACTAAAGAATTACAAAA
ACAAATTACAAAAATTCAAAATTTTCGGGTTTATTACAGGGACAGCAGAGATCCACTTTGGCGCCGGCTC
GAGGGGG
