>Addgene plasmid #76429 | PRPF4B gRNA (BRDN0001148328) | depositor partial sequence | sequence record 143889 | Target Sequence
ATTATGCTTGGCTTTCACTG
