>Addgene plasmid #76429 | PRPF4B gRNA (BRDN0001148328) | addgene partial sequence | sequence record 185821 | hU6-F
TGACGTAGAAAGTAATAATTTCTTGGGTAGTTTGCAGTTTTAAAATTATGTTTTAAAATGGACTATCATA
TGCTTACCGTAACTTGAAAGTATTTCGATTTCTTGGCTTTATATATCTTGTGGAAAGGACGAAACACCGA
TTATGCTTGGCTTTCACTGGTTTTAGAGCTAGAAATAGCAAGTTAAAATAAGGCTAGTCCGTTATCAACT
TGAAAAAGTGGCACCGAGTCGGTGCTTTTTTAAGCTTGGCGTAACTAGATCTTGAGACAAATGGCAGTAT
TCATCCACAATTTTAAAAGAAAAGGGGGGATTGGGGGGTACAGTGCAGGGGAAAGAATAGTAGACATAAT
AGCAACAGACATACAAACTAAAGAATTACAAAAACAAATTACAAAAATTCAAAATTTTCGGGTTTATTAC
AGGGACAGCAGAGATCCACTTTGGCGCCGGCTCGAGGGGGCCCGGGTGCAAAGATGGATAAAGTTTTAAA
CAGAGAGGAATCTTTGCAGCTAATGGACCTTCTAGGTCTTGAAAGGAGTGGGAATTGGCTCCGGTGCCCG
TCAGTGGGCA
